Addgene plasmid #210164: pRH3105
Purpose: Protein quality control substrate and associated control YIp ADE2-LEU2 pTDH3::lys1-P194Q-GFP::tADH1
Depositing lab: Randy Hampton. Depositing organization: University of California, San Diego (UCSD). Publication: Exploring the "misfolding problem" by systematic discovery and analysis of functional-but-degraded proteins. Flagg MP, Lam B, Lam DK, Le TM, Kao A, Slaiwa YI, Hampton RY. Mol Biol Cell. 2023 Dec 1;34(13):ar125. doi: 10.1091/mbc.E23-06-0248. Epub 2023 Sep 20. PubMed 37729018.
Backbone
  Vector backbone: pRH3022
  Vector type: Yeast Expression
Growth in bacteria
  Bacterial resistance: Ampicillin, 100 μg/mL
  Growth temperature: 37°C
  Growth strain: DH5alpha
  Copy number: High Copy
Gene/Insert
  Gene/Insert name: YIp ADE2-LEU2 pTDH3::lys1-P194Q-GFP::tADH1
  Species: S. cerevisiae (budding yeast)
  Mutation: P194Q
  Entrez Gene: LYS1 (a.k.a. YIR034C)
  Cloning method: Gibson Cloning
Terms and licenses: Academic/Nonprofit Terms; Industry Terms: Not Available to Industry
How to cite: pRH3105 was a gift from Randy Hampton (Addgene plasmid # 210164 ; http://n2t.net/addgene:210164 ; RRID:Addgene_210164)
