[The description below was written by a language model from this plasmid's Addgene catalogue record and pLannotate feature annotations shown in this document.]
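Description:
pRH3105 is a yeast integrating plasmid (YIp) of about 10.3 kb, built on the pRH3022 backbone for expression in Saccharomyces cerevisiae. It has no yeast replication origin or centromere in the annotated features, consistent with its integrating design. It carries complete ADE2 and LEU2 genes with their native promoters. LEU2 is a standard auxotrophic selection marker, and the "ADE2-LEU2" designation suggests that the ADE2 sequence provides homology for chromosomal targeting, although the record does not spell out the integration strategy. In E. coli the plasmid is maintained at high copy through a ColE1/pUC-type origin and selected with ampicillin via the β-lactamase gene. Remnants of a pBluescript-type scaffold are also present, including an f1 origin, lacZα and lac regulatory fragments, flanking T3 and T7 promoters, and multiple cloning site fragments.

The payload is a single expression cassette in which the strong constitutive TDH3 (GAP) promoter drives the LYS1 open reading frame bearing a P194Q substitution. This is followed downstream by GFP, as a C-terminal fusion per the construct name, and terminated by the ADH1 terminator. LYS1 encodes saccharopine dehydrogenase, which catalyses the final step of lysine biosynthesis through the α-aminoadipate pathway.

According to the record, the construct belongs to a set of protein quality control substrates and matched controls, from a study of mutant proteins that remain functional yet are degraded. The record does not state explicitly which role this plasmid plays, but a point mutant is presumably the candidate substrate. The GFP tag allows steady-state levels and turnover of the Lys1 variant to be followed by fluorescence or immunodetection, for example when comparing wild-type cells with strains defective in degradation pathways.
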