Features (pLannotate 1.2.2; 25 found; start..end, strand, type, name):
     22..665     +  promoter       GAP promoter: S. cerevisiae TDH3; promoter for glyceraldehyde-3-phosphate dehydrogenase
    671..715     +  misc_feature   MCS (fragment): pBluescript multiple cloning site
    717..1835    +  CDS            LYS1: LYS1_YEAST - Experimental evidence at protein level: Swiss-Prot protein existence level 1. Catalyzes the NAD(+)-dependent cleavage of saccharopine to L- lysine and 2-oxoglutarate, the final step in the alpha-aminoadipate (AAA) pathway for lysine biosynthesis. From Saccharomyces cerevisiae (strain ATCC 204508 / S288c) (Baker's yeast).
   1863..2576    +  CDS            GFP: Aequoria victoria green fluorescent protein
   2597..2784    +  terminator     ADH1 terminator: S. cerevisiae ADH1; transcription terminator for the S. cerevisiae alcohol dehydrogenase 1 (ADH1) gene
   2789..2807    -  promoter       T7 promoter: promoter for bacteriophage T7 RNA polymerase
   2815..2970    +  CDS            lacZα (fragment): LacZα fragment of β-galactosidase; lacZ fragment
   2974..3402    +  rep_origin     f1 ori (sequence partly withheld): f1 bacteriophage origin of replication; arrow indicates direction of (+) strand synthesis
   3430..3481    -  misc_feature   bom (fragment): basis of mobility region from pBR322
   3637..5349    -  CDS            ADE2: PUR6_YEAST - Experimental evidence at protein level: Swiss-Prot protein existence level 1. From Saccharomyces cerevisiae (strain ATCC 204508 / S288c) (Baker's yeast).
   5350..5725    -  promoter       ADE2 promoter: S. cerevisiae ADE2
   5736..5849    +  rep_origin     f1 ori (fragment): f1 bacteriophage origin of replication; arrow indicates direction of (+) strand synthesis
   5850..5949    -  misc_feature   bom (fragment): basis of mobility region from pBR322
   6051..6086    -  CDS            rop (fragment): Rop protein, which maintains plasmids at low copy number; rop
   6399..7493    -  CDS            LEU2: 3-isopropylmalate dehydrogenase, required for leucine biosynthesis; S. cerevisiae LEU2; yeast auxotrophic marker
   7494..7901    -  promoter       LEU2 promoter: S. cerevisiae LEU2
   8069..8173    +  promoter       AmpR promoter: bla
   8174..9034    +  CDS            AmpR: β-lactamase; bla; confers resistance to ampicillin, carbenicillin, and related antibiotics
   9205..9793    +  rep_origin     ori: high-copy-number ColE1/pMB1/pBR322/pUC origin of replication
   9976..10068   +  CDS            lacI (fragment): lac repressor; lacI; The lac repressor binds to the lac operator to inhibit transcription in E. coli. This inhibition can be relieved by adding lactose or isopropyl-β-D-thiogalactopyranoside (IPTG).
  10081..10102   +  protein_bind   CAP binding site: CAP binding activates transcription in the presence of cAMP. E. coli catabolite activator protein
  10117..10147   +  promoter       lac promoter: promoter for the E. coli lac operon
  10155..10171   +  protein_bind   lac operator: The lac repressor binds to the lac operator to inhibit transcription in E. coli. This inhibition can be relieved by adding lactose or isopropyl-β-D-thiogalactopyranoside (IPTG). lac repressor encoded by lacI
  10216..10234   +  promoter       T3 promoter: promoter for bacteriophage T3 RNA polymerase
  10247..3       +  misc_feature   MCS (fragment) (across the origin): pBluescript multiple cloning site
>Addgene plasmid #210164 | pRH3105 | addgene full sequence | sequence record 420960 | Addgene NGS Result
GCTGCTTGGCGGTCGAGTTTATCATTATCAATACTGCCATTTCAAAGAATACGTAAATAATTAATAGTAG
TGATTTTCCTAACTTTATTTAGTCAAAAAATTAGCCTTTTAATTCTGCTGTAACCCGTACATGCCCAAAA
TAGGGGGCGGGTTACACAGAATATATAACATCGTAGGTGTCTGGGTGAACAGTTTATTCCTGGCATCCAC
TAAATATAATGGAGCCCGCTTTTTAAGCTGGCATCCAGAAAAAAAAAGAATCCCAGCACCAAAATATTGT
TTTCTTCACCAACCATCAGTTCATAGGTCCATTCTCTTAGCGCAACTACAGAGAACAGGGGCACAAACAG
GCAAAAAACGGGCACAACCTCAATGGAGTGATGCAACCTGCCTGGAGTAAATGATGACACAAGGCAATTG
ACCCACGCATGTATCTATCTCATTTTCTTACACCTTCTATTACCTTCTGCTCTCTCTGATTTGGAAAAAG
CTGAAAAAAAAGGTTGAAACCAGTTCCCTGAAATTATTCCCCTACTTGACTAATAAGTATATAAAGACGG
TAGGTATTGATTGTAATTCTGTAAATCTATTTCTTAAACTTCTTAAATTCTACTTTTATAGTTAGTCTTT
TTTTTAGTTTTAAAACACCAAGAACTTAGTTTCGACGGATCTGCAGGAATTCGATATCAAGCTTATCGAT
ACCGTCGACCTCGAGAATGGCTGCCGTCACATTACATCTAAGAGCTGAAACTAAACCCCTAGAGGCACGT
GCTGCCTTAACACCTACCACGGTTAAAAAACTGATAGCTAAGGGCTTCAAAATATATGTAGAGGACAGTC
CACAATCTACTTTCAATATTAACGAATATCGTCAAGCAGGTGCCATTATAGTGCCTGCAGGTTCATGGAA
AACCGCTCCACGCGACAGAATCATTATAGGTTTGAAGGAAATGCCTGAAACCGATACTTTCCCTCTAGTC
CACGAACACATCCAGTTTGCTCACTGCTACAAAGACCAAGCTGGGTGGCAAAATGTCCTTATGAGATTTA
TTAAGGGACACGGTACTCTATATGATTTGGAATTTTTGGAAAATGACCAAGGTAGAAGAGTTGCTGCCTT
TGGATTTTACGCTGGGTTCGCAGGTGCAGCCCTTGGTGTAAGAGACTGGGCATTCAAGCAAACGCATTCT
GACGATGAAGACTTGCCTGCAGTGTCGCCTTACCCCAATGAAAAGGCATTGGTTAAAGATGTTACCAAAG
ATTATAAAGAAGCCTTAGCCACCGGAGCCAGAAAGCAAACCGTGTTAATCATTGGTGCGCTAGGAAGATG
TGGTTCCGGTGCCATCGATCTGTTGCACAAAGTTGGTATTCCAGATGCTAACATATTAAAATGGGATATC
AAAGAAACTTCCCGTGGTGGTCCCTTTGACGAAATTCCACAAGCTGATATTTTTATCAATTGTATATATC
TATCGAAGCCAATTGCTCCTTTCACTAACATGGAGAAACTGAATAATCCTAACAGAAGACTAAGGACCGT
GGTGGACGTATCAGCAGACACTACCAACCCTCACAACCCCATCCCAATATACACTGTGGCTACTGTGTTT
AACAAACCTACCGTTCTGGTACCTACCACTGCCGGGCCTAAATTATCTGTCATCTCTATTGATCACTTGC
CTTCTTTGCTGCCAAGAGAAGCTTCAGAATTTTTCTCTCATGATCTCTTACCATCTTTAGAGCTCCTACC
TCAAAGAAAAACTGCTCCTGTCTGGGTTAGAGCCAAGAAATTGTTCGATAGACATTGCGCTCGTGTTAAA
AGATCTTCAAGATTGGGTCGACGGATCCCCGGGTTAATTAACAGTAAAGGAGAAGAACTTTTCACTGGAG
TTGTCCCAATTCTTGTTGAATTAGATGGTGATGTTAATGGGCACAAATTTTCTGTCAGTGGAGAGGGTGA
AGGTGATGCAACATACGGAAAACTTACCCTTAAATTTATTTGCACTACTGGAAAACTACCTGTTCCATGG
CCAACACTTGTCACTACTTTCACTTATGGTGTTCAATGCTTTTCAAGATACCCAGATCATATGAAACGGC
ATGACTTTTTCAAGAGTGCCATGCCCGAAGGTTATGTACAGGAAAGAACTATATTTTTCAAAGATGACGG
GAACTACAAGACACGTGCTGAAGTCAAGTTTGAAGGTGATACCCTTGTTAATAGAATCGAGTTAAAAGGT
ATTGATTTTAAAGAAGATGGAAACATTCTTGGACACAAATTGGAATACAACTATAACTCACACAATGTAT
ACATCATGGCAGACAAACAAAAGAATGGAATCAAAGTTAACTTCAAAATTAGACACAACATTGAAGATGG
AAGCGTTCAACTAGCAGACCATTATCAACAAAATACTCCAATTGGCGATGGCCCTGTCCTTTTACCAGAC
AACCATTACCTGTCCACACAATCTGCCCTTTCGAAAGATCCCAACGAAAAGAGAGACCACATGGTCCTTC
TTGAGTTTGTAACAGCTGCTGGGATTACACATGGCATGGATGAACTATACAAATAGGGCGCGCCACTTCT
AAATAAGCGAATTTCTTATGATTTATGATTTTTATTATTAAATAAGTTATAAAAAAAATAAGTGTATACA
AATTTTAAAGTGACTCTTAGGTTTTAAAACGAAAATTCTTATTCTTGAGTAACTCTTTCCTGTAGGTCAG
GTTGCTTTCTCAGGTATAGTATGAGGTCGCTCTTATTGACCACACCTCTACCGGCAGCCCTATAGTGAGT
CGTATTACGCGCGCTCACTGGCCGTCGTTTTACAACGTCGTGACTGGGAAAACCCTGGCGTTACCCAACT
TAATCGCCTTGCAGCACATCCCCCTTTCGCCAGCTGGCGTAATAGCGAAGAGGCCCGCACCGATCGCCCT
TCCCAACAGTTGCGCAGCCTGAATGGCGAATGG
[124 nt withheld, positions 2974-3097]
C
[91 nt withheld, positions 3099-3189]
A
[49 nt withheld, positions 3191-3239]
CCTTTGACGTTGGAGTCCACGTTCTTT
[37 nt withheld, positions 3267-3303]
ACCCTATCTCGGTCTATTCTTTTGATTTATAAGGGATTTTGCCGATTTCGGCCTATTGGTTAAAAAATGA
GCTGATTTAACAAAAATTTAACGCGAATTTTAACAAAATATTAACGCTTACAATTTCCTGATGCGGTATT
TTCTCCTTACGCATCTGTGCGGTATTTCACACCGCATAGATCTTATGTATGAAATTCTTAAAAAAGGACA
CCTGTAAGCGTTGATTTCTATGTATGAAGTCCACATTTGATGTAATCATAACAAAGCCTAAAAAATAGGT
ATATCATTTTATAATTATTTGCTGTACAAGTATATCAATAAACTTATATATTACTTGTTTTCTAGATAAG
CTTCGTAACCGACAGTTTCTAACTTTTGTGCTTTGACAAGAACTTCTTCTTCTTGCTTTAATAAAAACTG
TTCCATTTTCGTTGTATAACTTGAATCATAAGCGCCAAGCAGTCTGACAGCCAACAGCGCAGCGTTCGTA
CTATTATTAATAGCGACGGTAGCTACTGGAACACCTCTAGGCATTTGCACAATTGAATGTAAAGAATCTA
CTCCATCTAGACAAGAACCTTTTACGGGCACACCGATGACAGGAAGTGGTGTCATTGCAGCCACCATACC
TGGCAAGTGAGCAGCCCCACCAGCTCCAGCGATAATTGTTTTAATTCCACGCTTGCTTGCGGAAATAGCA
TATGCTGACATCCTATGTGGAGTTCTATGAGCAGAGACTATTGTCACTTCAAATGGAACGCCAAAATCTT
TTAAAACCGCACATGCGGCAGACATTACCGGCAAGTCAGAGTCTGATCCCATGATGATTCCAACCAATGG
TTTGACCATTGCTTCCAAGTCCAACTTTTGAGCGACAGAGATTTTGATTGGAATATCAGTTCTACCTGTA
ATGTAGTTCAGCCTTTGTTCACATTCCGCCATACTGGAGGCAATAATATTTATGTGACCTACTTTTCTGT
TAGGTCTAGACTCTTTTCCATATAAGTACACTGAGGAACCTGGAGTCGCCAATGCTCTTTCGCAAGTTTC
TAGCTCTTTATCTTTTGTATGTTTGTCTCCAAGAACATTTAGCATAATGGCGTTCGTTGTAATGGTGGAG
AAAGATGTGAAATTCTTTGGCATTGGCAAATCCAATATTGATCTCAAATGAGCTTCAAATTGAGAAGTGA
CGCAAGCATCAATGGTATAATGTCCAGAGTTGTGAGGCCTTGGGGCAATTTCGTTAATAAGCAATTCCCC
TGTTTCTAAATAGAACATTTCCACACCAAATATACCACAACCGGGAAAAGATTTGATTGCATTTTCTGCC
AACAACTTCGCCTTAAGTTGAACGGAGTCCGGAACTCTAGCAGGCGCATAACATAAGTCACAAATATTGT
CCTTGTGGATAGTCTCTACAATTGGGTAAGAAAACACTAAACCGTTAACAGACCTCACAATCATGACTGC
TAATTCTTTAGTAAATGGTGCCCATTTTTCGGCGTACAAAGGACGATCCTTCAGTACTTCCAAAGCTTCC
GGAATCATTTCCTTATTCTTTACAACGAAGTTACCTCTTCCATCGTATGCCAAAGTCCTCGACTTCAAGA
CGAATGGAAAACCCAAATCTCTTCCAACATTCAATAGGGACGTCTCACTGGCTTGTTCCACAGGAACACT
TTGGGTAACTGCTATACCATTTTTGATTAAATGCTCTTTTTGAATATATTTGTCTTGTATCAATCTGATT
GTTTCTGGAGAAGGGTAAATTTTTAATTTGGGATGTTTTACTTGAAGATTCTTTAGTGTAGGAACATCAA
CATGCTCAATCTCAATCGTTAGCACATCACATTTTTCAGCTAGTTTTTCGATATCAAGAGGATTGGAAAA
GGAGCCATTAACGTGGTCATTGGAGTTGCTTATTTGTTTGGCAGGAGAATTTTCAGCATCTAGTATTACC
GTCTTAATGTTGAGCCTGTTTGCTGCCTCAACAATCATACGTCCCAATTGTCCCCCTCCTAATATACCAA
CTGTTCTAGAATCCATACTTGATTGTTTTGTCCGATTTTCTTGTTTTTCTTGATTGTTATAGTAGGATGT
ACTTAGAAGAGAGATCCAACGATTTTACGCACCAATTTATACATGAAATGCTCCATAATATTGTCCATTT
AGTTCTTAATAAAAGGTCAGCAAGAGTCAATCACTTAGTATTACCCGGTTCGTAGCCATGCAACAAGAGT
CATTTGTCAGCATAGCTGTAATAATCAATCATGACGTAAGAAATGTATCATAATTAAAAGTTGTTAAAGA
TGTCAGTGTTATGTTGGTGTTACAAAATTCTCGGCTTCTCACTAATATTTAATATCTCTTAAATTTTATC
TGTCTTTGATTCTTTTAAGAAAAGTTATGTATTATTCAAGAATTAATTCAGATCTATTCTTTTGATTTAT
AAGGGATTTTGCCGATTTCGGCCTATTGGTTAAAAAATGAGCTGATTTAACAAAAATTTAACGCGAATTT
TAACAAAATATTAACGCTTACAATTTCCTGATGCGGTATTTTCTCCTTACGCATCTGTGCGGTATTTCAC
ACCGCATATGGTGCACTCTCAGTACAATCTGCTCTGATGCCGCATAGTTAAGCCAGCCCCGACACCCGCC
AACACCCGCTGACGCGCCCTGACGGGCTTGTCTGCTCCCGGCATCCGCTTACAGACAAGCTGTGACCGTC
TCCGGGAGCTGCATGTGTCAGAGGTTTTCACCGTCATCACCGAAACGCGCGAGACGAAAGGGCCTCGTGA
TACGCCTATTTTTATAGGTTAATGTCATGATCTTTTTGTGTGGTGCCCTCCTCCTTGTCAATATTAATGT
TAAAGTGCAATTCTTTTTCCTTATCACGTTGAGCCATTAGTATCAATTTGCTTACCTGTATTCCTTTACA
TCCTCCTTTTTCTCCTTCTTGATAAATGTATGTAGATTGCGTATATAGTTTCGTCTACCCTATGAACATA
TTCCATTTTGTAATTTCGTGTCGTTTCTATTATGAATTTCATTTATAAAGTTTATGTACAAATATCATAA
AAAAAGAGAATCTTTTTAAGCAAGGATTTTCTTAACTTCTTCGGCGACAGCATCACCGACTTCGGTGGTA
CTGTTGGAACCACCTAAATCACCAGTTCTGATACCTGCATCCAAAACCTTTTTAACTGCATCTTCAATGG
CCTTACCTTCTTCAGGCAAGTTCAATGACAATTTCAACATCATTGCAGCAGACAAGATAGTGGCGATAGG
GTTGACCTTATTCTTTGGCAAATCTGGAGCAGAACCGTGGCATGGTTCGTACAAACCAAATGCGGTGTTC
TTGTCTGGCAAAGAGGCCAAGGACGCAGATGGCAACAAACCCAAGGAACCTGGGATAACGGAGGCTTCAT
CGGAGATGATATCACCAAACATGTTGCTGGTGATTATAATACCATTTAGGTGGGTTGGGTTCTTAACTAG
GATCATGGCGGCAGAATCAATCAATTGATGTTGAACCTTCAATGTAGGGAATTCGTTCTTGATGGTTTCC
TCCACAGTTTTTCTCCATAATCTTGAAGAGGCCAAAACATTAGCTTTATCCAAGGACCAAATAGGCAATG
GTGGCTCATGTTGTAGGGCCATGAAAGCGGCCATTCTTGTGATTCTTTGCACTTCTGGAACGGTGTATTG
TTCACTATCCCAAGCGACACCATCACCATCGTCTTCCTTTCTCTTACCAAAGTAAATACCTCCCACTAAT
TCTCTGACAACAACGAAGTCAGTACCTTTAGCAAATTGTGGCTTGATTGGAGATAAGTCTAAAAGAGAGT
CGGATGCAAAGTTACATGGTCTTAAGTTGGCGTACAATTGAAGTTCTTTACGGATTTTTAGTAAACCTTG
TTCAGGTCTAACACTACCGGTACCCCATTTAGGACCACCCACAGCACCTAACAAAACGGCATCAGCCTTC
TTGGAGGCTTCCAGCGCCTCATCTGGAAGTGGAACACCTGTAGCATCGATAGCAGCACCACCAATTAAAT
GATTTTCGAAATCGAACTTGACATTGGAACGAACATCAGAAATAGCTTTAAGAACCTTAATGGCTTCGGC
TGTGATTTCTTGACCAACGTGGTCACCTGGCAAAACGACGATCTTCTTAGGGGCAGACATTAGAATGGTA
TATCCTTGAAATATATATATATATATTGCTGAAATGTAAAAGGTAAGAAAAGTTAGAAAGTAAGACGATT
GCTAACCACCTATTGGAAAAAACAATAGGTCCTTAAATAATATTGTCAACTTCAAGTATTGTGATGCAAG
CATTTAGTCATGAACGCTTCTCTATTCTATATGAAAAGCCGGTTCCGGCGCTCTCACCTTTCCTTTTTCT
CCCAATTTTTCAGTTGAAAAAGGTATATGCGTCAGGCGACCTCTGAAATTAACAAAAAATTTCCAGTCAT
CGAATTTGATTCTGTGCGATAGCGCCCCTGTGTGTTCTCGTTATGTTGAGGAAAAAAATAATGGTTGCTA
AGAGATTCGAACTCTTGCATCTTACGATACCTGAGTATTCCCACAGTTAACTGCGGTCAAGATATTTCTT
GAATCAGGCGCCTTAGACCGCTCGGCCAAACAACCAATTACTTGTTGAGAAATAGAGTATAATTATCCTA
TAAATATAACGTTTTTGAACACACATGAACAAGGAAGTACAGGAGACGTCAGGTGGCACTTTTCGGGGAA
ATGTGCGCGGAACCCCTATTTGTTTATTTTTCTAAATACATTCAAATATGTATCCGCTCATGAGACAATA
ACCCTGATAAATGCTTCAATAATATTGAAAAAGGAAGAGTATGAGTATTCAACATTTCCGTGTCGCCCTT
ATTCCCTTTTTTGCGGCATTTTGCCTTCCTGTTTTTGCTCACCCAGAAACGCTGGTGAAAGTAAAAGATG
CTGAAGATCAGTTGGGTGCACGAGTGGGTTACATCGAACTGGATCTCAACAGCGGTAAGATCCTTGAGAG
TTTTCGCCCCGAAGAACGTTTTCCAATGATGAGCACTTTTAAAGTTCTGCTATGTGGCGCGGTATTATCC
CGTATTGACGCCGGGCAAGAGCAACTCGGTCGCCGCATACACTATTCTCAGAATGACTTGGTTGAGTACT
CACCAGTCACAGAAAAGCATCTTACGGATGGCATGACAGTAAGAGAATTATGCAGTGCTGCCATAACCAT
GAGTGATAACACTGCGGCCAACTTACTTCTGACAACGATCGGAGGACCGAAGGAGCTAACCGCTTTTTTG
CACAACATGGGGGATCATGTAACTCGCCTTGATCGTTGGGAACCGGAGCTGAATGAAGCCATACCAAACG
ACGAGCGTGACACCACGATGCCTGTAGCAATGGCAACAACGTTGCGCAAACTATTAACTGGCGAACTACT
TACTCTAGCTTCCCGGCAACAATTAATAGACTGGATGGAGGCGGATAAAGTTGCAGGACCACTTCTGCGC
TCGGCCCTTCCGGCTGGCTGGTTTATTGCTGATAAATCTGGAGCCGGTGAGCGTGGGTCTCGCGGTATCA
TTGCAGCACTGGGGCCAGATGGTAAGCCCTCCCGTATCGTAGTTATCTACACGACGGGGAGTCAGGCAAC
TATGGATGAACGAAATAGACAGATCGCTGAGATAGGTGCCTCACTGATTAAGCATTGGTAACTGTCAGAC
CAAGTTTACTCATATATACTTTAGATTGATTTAAAACTTCATTTTTAATTTAAAAGGATCTAGGTGAAGA
TCCTTTTTGATAATCTCATGACCAAAATCCCTTAACGTGAGTTTTCGTTCCACTGAGCGTCAGACCCCGT
AGAAAAGATCAAAGGATCTTCTTGAGATCCTTTTTTTCTGCGCGTAATCTGCTGCTTGCAAACAAAAAAA
CCACCGCTACCAGCGGTGGTTTGTTTGCCGGATCAAGAGCTACCAACTCTTTTTCCGAAGGTAACTGGCT
TCAGCAGAGCGCAGATACCAAATACTGTTCTTCTAGTGTAGCCGTAGTTAGGCCACCACTTCAAGAACTC
TGTAGCACCGCCTACATACCTCGCTCTGCTAATCCTGTTACCAGTGGCTGCTGCCAGTGGCGATAAGTCG
TGTCTTACCGGGTTGGACTCAAGACGATAGTTACCGGATAAGGCGCAGCGGTCGGGCTGAACGGGGGGTT
CGTGCACACAGCCCAGCTTGGAGCGAACGACCTACACCGAACTGAGATACCTACAGCGTGAGCTATGAGA
AAGCGCCACGCTTCCCGAAGGGAGAAAGGCGGACAGGTATCCGGTAAGCGGCAGGGTCGGAACAGGAGAG
CGCACGAGGGAGCTTCCAGGGGGAAACGCCTGGTATCTTTATAGTCCTGTCGGGTTTCGCCACCTCTGAC
TTGAGCGTCGATTTTTGTGATGCTCGTCAGGGGGGCGGAGCCTATGGAAAAACGCCAGCAACGCGGCCTT
TTTACGGTTCCTGGCCTTTTGCTGGCCTTTTGCTCACATGTTCTTTCCTGCGTTATCCCCTGATTCTGTG
GATAACCGTATTACCGCCTTTGAGTGAGCTGATACCGCTCGCCGCAGCCGAACGACCGAGCGCAGCGAGT
CAGTGAGCGAGGAAGCGGAAGAGCGCCCAATACGCAAACCGCCTCTCCCCGCGCGTTGGCCGATTCATTA
ATGCAGCTGGCACGACAGGTTTCCCGACTGGAAAGCGGGCAGTGAGCGCAACGCAATTAATGTGAGTTAG
CTCACTCATTAGGCACCCCAGGCTTTACACTTTATGCTTCCGGCTCGTATGTTGTGTGGAATTGTGAGCG
GATAACAATTTCACACAGGAAACAGCTATGACCATGATTACGCCAAGCGCGCAATTAACCCTCACTAAAG
GGAACAAAAGCTGGAGCTCCACCGCGGTGGCGGCC
